>Addgene plasmid #237036 | LgBiT-p53 Control Vector | addgene full sequence | sequence record 471893 | Addgene NGS Result
AAAAAAAATTAGTCAGCCATGGGGCGGAGAATGGGCGGAACTGGGCGGAGTTAGGGGCGGGATGGGCGGA
GTTAGGGGCGGGACTATGGTTGCTGACTAATTGAGATGCATGCTTTGCATACTTCTGCCTGCTGGGGAGC
CTGGGGACTTTCCACACCTGGTTGCTGACTAATTGAGATGCATGCTTTGCATACTTCTGCCTGCTGGGGA
GCCTGGGGACTTTCCACACCCTAACTGACACACATTCCACAGCTGGTTCTTTCCGCCTCAGAAGGTACCT
AACCAAGTTCCTCTTTCAGAGGTTATTTCAGGCCATGGTGCTGCGCAGATCCGCGTATGCGGTGTGAAAT
ACCGCACAGATGCGTAAGGAGAAAATACCGCATCAGGAAATTGTAAGCGTTAATATTTTGTTAAAATTCG
ATTTTACCACATTTGTAGAGGTTTTACTTGCTTAAAAAAACCTCCCACATCTCCCCCTGAACCTGAAACA
TAAAATGAATGCAATTGTTGTTGTTAACTTGTTTATTGCAGCTTATAATGGTTACAAATAAAGCAATAGC
ATCACAAATTTCACAAATAAAGCATTTTTTTCACTGCATTCTAGTTGTGGTTTGTCCAAACTCATCAATG
TATCTTATCATGTCTGCTCGAAGCGGCCGCCCCAAGGGGTTATGCTAGTTATTGCTCAGCGGTGGCAGCA
GCCAACTCAGCTTCCTTTCGGGCTTTGTTAGCAGCCGGATCAGCTTGCATGCCTGCAGGTCGACTCTAGA
GGATCCCCGGGTACCGAGCCCGAATTCGTTTAAAC
[1179 nt withheld, positions 806-1984]
GGCGATCGCACCGCTCGAGCCTCCACCTCCGCTCCCGCCACCACCGGAGCTCCCACTGTTGATGGTTACT
CGGAACAGCATGGAGCCGTCGGGGGTGATCAGGCGCTCGTCGATAATTTTGTTGCCGTTCCACAGGGTCC
CTGTTACAGTGATCTTTTTGCCGTCGAACACGGCGATGCCTTCATACGGCCGTCCGAAATAGTTCAGCAT
GTTCGGCGTAACCCCGTCGATTACCAGTGTGCCATAGGGCAGGATCACCTTAAAGTGATGATCATCCACA
GGGTACACCACCTTAAACACCTCTTCGATCTGGGCCATTTGGTCGGCGCTCAGACCTTCATACGGGATGA
TGACATGGATGTCGATCTTCAGGGCATTTTCACCGCTCCGGACAATCCTTTGGATCGGAGTTACGGACAC
GGCGAGATTCTGCAGCAAACTGGACACACCTCCCTGTTCAAGGACTTGGTCCAGGTTGTAGGCGGCTGTC
TGTTCCCAGTCCCCAACGAAATCTTCGAGTGTGAAGACCATGGTGAGCGCTAGCCCTATAGTGAGTCGTA
TTAATACTCTAGCCTTAAGAGCTGTAATTGAACTGGGAGTGGACACCTGTGGAGAGAAAGGCAAAGTGGA
TGTCAGTAAGACCAATAGGTGCCTATCAGAAACGCAAGAGTCTTCTCTGTCTCGACAAGCCCAGTTTCTA
TTGGTCTCCTTAAACCTGTCTTGTAACCTTGATACTTACCTGCCCAGTGCCTCACGACCAACTTCTGCAG
CTTAAGTTCGAGACTGTTGTGTCAGAAGCACTGACTGCGTTAGCAATTTAACTGTGATAAACTACCGCAA
TAAAGCTTCTAGTGATCTGACGGTTCACTAAACCAGCTCTGCTTATATAGACCTCCCACCGTACACGCCT
ACCGCCCATTTGCGTCAACGGGGCGGGGTTATTACGACATTTTGGAAAGTCCCGTTGATTTTGGTGCCAA
AACAAACTCCCATTGACGTCAATGGGGTGGAGACTTGGAAATCCCCGTGAGTCAAACCGCTATCCACGCC
CATTGGTGTACTGCCAAAACCGCATCACCATGGTAATAGCGATGACTAATACGTAGATGTACTGCCAAGT
AGGAAAGTCCCGTAAGGTCATGTACTGGGCATAATGCCAGGCGGGCCATTTACCGTCATTGACGTCAATA
GGGGGCGGACTTGGCATATGATACACTTGATGTACTGCCAAGTGGGCAGTTTACCGTAAATACTCCACCC
ATTGACGTCAATGGAAAGTCCCTATTGGCGTTACTATGGGAACATACGTCATTATTGACGTCAATGGGCG
GGGGTCGTTGGGCGGTCAGCCAGGCGGGCCATTTACCGTAAGTTATGTAACGCGGAACTCCATATATGGG
CTATGAACTAATGACCCCGTAATTGATTACTATTAATAACTAGTCAATAATCAATGCCAACATGGCGGTC
ATATTGGACATGAGCCAATATAAATGTACATATTATGATATAGATACAACGTATGCAATGGCCAATAGCC
AATATTGATTTATGCTATATAACCAATGAATAATATGGCTAATGGCCAATATTGAAGATCTCGATCCTCT
ACGCCGGACGCATCGTGGCCGGAGTACTGCGGTTTATCTCGATGGCTACGAGGGCAGACAGTAAGTGGAT
TTACCATAATCCCTTAATTGTACGCACCGCTAAAACGCGTAATCTCATGACGGGGTGGTGCGTAACGGCA
AAAGCACCGCCGGACATCAGCGCTAGCGGAGTGTATACTGGCTTACTATGTTGGCACTGATGAGGGTGTC
AGTGAAGTGCTTCATGTGGCAGGAGAAAAAAGGCTGCACCGGTGCGTCAGCAGAATATGTGATACAGGAT
ATATTCCGCTTCCTCGCTCACTGACTCGCTACGCTCGGTCGTTCGACTGCGGCGAGCGGAAATGGCTTAC
GAACGGGGCGGAGATTTCCTGGAAGATGCCAGGAAGATACTTAACAGGGAAGTGAGAGGGCCGCGGCAAA
GCCGTTTTTCCATAGGCTCCGCCCCCCTGACAAGCATCACGAAATCTGACGCTCAAATCAGTGGTGGCGA
AACCCGACAGGACTATAAAGATACCAGGCGTTTCCCCCTGGCGGCTCCCTCGTGCGCTCTCCTGTTCCTG
CCTTTCGGTTTACCGGTGTCATTCCGCTGTTATGGCCGCGTTTGTCTCATTCCACGCCTGACACTCAGTT
CCGGGTAGGCAGTTCGCTCCAAGCTGGACTGTATGCACGAACCCCCCGTTCAGTCCGACCGCTGCGCCTT
ATCCGGTAACTATCGTCTTGAGTCCAACCCGGAAAGACATGCAAAAGCACCACTGGCAGCAGCCACTGGT
AATTGATTTAGAGGAGTTAGTCTTGAAGTCATGCGCCGGTTAAGGCTAAACTGAAAGGACAAGTTTTGGT
GACTGCGCTCCTCCAAGCCAGTTACCTCGGTTCAAAGAGTTGGTAGCTCAGAGAACCTTCGAAAAACCGC
CCTGCAAGGCGGTTTTTTCGTTTTCAGAGCAAGAGATTACGCGCAGACCAAAACGATCTCAAGAAGATCA
TCTTATTAATCAGATAAAATATTTCTAGATTTCAGTGCAATTTATCTCTTCAAATGTAGCACCTGAAGTC
AGCCCCATACGATATAAGTTGTAATTCTCATGTTTGACAGCTTATCATCGCATGAGCGGATCCTTATCGC
TATCGATTCACACAAAAAACCAACACACAGATGTAATGAAAATAAAGATATTTTATTGCGGCCATCGTGA
TGGCAGGTTGGGCGTCGCTTGGTCGGTCATTTCGAACCCCAGAGTCCCGCTCAGAAGAACTCGTCAAGAA
GGCGATAGAAGGCGATGCGCTGCGAATCGGGAGCGGCGATACCGTAAAGCACGAGGAAGCGGTCAGCCCA
TTCGCCGCCAAGCTCTTCAGCAATATCACGGGTAGCCAACGCTATGTCCTGATAGCGGTCCGCCACACCC
AGCCGGCCACAGTCGATGAATCCAGAAAAGCGGCCATTTTCCACCATGATATTCGGCAAGCAGGCATCGC
CATGGGTCACGACGAGATCCTCGCCGTCGGGCATGCGCGCCTTGAGCCTGGCGAACAGTTCGGCTGGCGC
GAGCCCCTGATGCTCTTCGTCCAGATCATCCTGATCGACAAGACCGGCTTCCATCCGAGTACGTGCTCGC
TCGATGCGATGTTTCGCTTGGTGGTCGAATGGGCAGGTAGCCGGATCAAGCGTATGCAGCCGCCGCATTG
CATCAGCCATGATGGATACTTTCTCGGCAGGAGCAAGGTGAGATGACAGGAGATCCTGCCCCGGCACTTC
GCCCAATAGCAGCCAGTCCCTTCCCGCTTCAGTGACAACGTCGAGCACAGCTGCGCAAGGAACGCCCGTC
GTGGCCAGCCACGATAGCCGCGCTGCCTCGTCCTGCAGTTCATTCAGGGCACCGGACAGGTCGGTCTTGA
CAAAAAGAACCGGGCGCCCCTGCGCTGACAGCCGGAACACGGCGGCATCAGAGCAGCCGATTGTCTGTTG
TGCCCAGTCATAGCCGAATAGCCTCTCCACCCAAGCGGCCGGAGAACCTGCGTGCAATCCATCTTGTTCA
ATCATGATCTGCCTCCTGGGTTTAGTTCCTCACCTTGTCGTATTATACTATGCCGATATACTATGCCGAT
GATTAATTGTCAACAGTTAATTAAGCTTTTTGCAAAAGCCTAGGCCTCCAAAAAAGCCTCCTCACTACTT
CTGGAATAGCTCAGAGGCCGAGGCGGCCTCGGCCTCTGCATAAAT
Features (pLannotate 1.2.2; 23 found; start..end, strand, type, name):
    336..387     +  misc_feature   bom (fragment): basis of mobility region from pBR322
    388..420     -  rep_origin     M13 ori (fragment): M13 bacteriophage origin of replication; arrow indicates direction of (+) strand synthesis
    425..493     +  CDS            large T antigen (fragment): large T antigen from SV40 (simian virus 40)
    516..637     +  polyA_signal   SV40 poly(A) signal: SV40 polyadenylation signal
    659..678     -  terminator     T7 terminator (fragment): transcription terminator for bacteriophage T7 RNA polymerase
    686..735     -  CDS            SET1 (fragment): solubility-enhancement tag derived from T7 phage gene 10B
    742..797     -  misc_feature   MCS: pUC18/19 multiple cloning site
    806..1984    -  CDS            p53 (sequence withheld): human tumor suppressor protein that is often mutated in cancers; Homo sapiens TP53; responds to cellular stresses to regulate the expression of target genes
   2042..2515    -  CDS            Nluc (fragment): NanoLuc® luciferase human codon-optimized
   2529..2547    -  promoter       T7 promoter: promoter for bacteriophage T7 RNA polymerase
   2591..2723    -  intron         chimeric intron: chimera between introns from human β-globin and immunoglobulin heavy chain genes
   2862..3061    -  promoter       CMV promoter: human cytomegalovirus (CMV) immediate early promoter
   3063..3440    -  enhancer       CMV enhancer: human cytomegalovirus immediate early enhancer
   3633..3704    -  misc_feature   cer region (fragment): ColE1-derived recombination site that helps to maintain plasmids as monomers
   3712..3759    +  mobile_element IS1 (fragment): prokaryotic transposable element IS1
   3753..3779    +  misc_feature   bom (fragment): basis of mobility region from pBR322
   3878..3933    -  rep_origin     RSF ori (fragment): Plasmids containing the RSF 1030 origin of replication can be propagated in E. coli cells that contain additional plasmids with compatible origins.
   4021..4566    -  rep_origin     p15A ori: Plasmids containing the medium-copy-number p15A origin of replication can be propagated in E. coli cells that contain a second plasmid with the ColE1 origin.
   4678..4694    +  promoter       tet promoter (fragment): E. coli promoter for tetracycline efflux protein gene
   4723..4771    -  polyA_signal   poly(A) signal: synthetic polyadenylation signal
   4838..5629    -  CDS            neo: KKA2_KLEPN - Also known as kan, nptII. Experimental evidence at protein level: Swiss-Prot protein existence level 1. Resistance to kanamycin, neomycin, paromomycin, ribostamycin, butirosin and gentamicin B. From Klebsiella pneumoniae.
   5661..5708    -  promoter       EM7 promoter: synthetic bacterial promoter&nbsp
   5723..271     -  promoter       SV40 promoter (across the origin): SV40 enhancer and early promoter
