[The description below was written by a language model from this plasmid's Addgene catalogue record and pLannotate feature annotations shown in this document.]
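Description:
LgBiT-p53 Control Vector is a 5.8 kb mammalian expression plasmid built on the pFN213K LgBiT CMV-neo Flexi Vector backbone. It expresses human p53 (TP53, recorded as carrying no mutation) fused at its N-terminus to LgBiT. LgBiT is the large subunit of the split NanoLuc luciferase used in NanoBiT complementation assays, and the feature table annotates it as a partial NanoLuc coding sequence directly upstream of the p53 open reading frame. Transcription in mammalian cells is driven by the CMV immediate early enhancer and promoter. A chimeric β-globin/immunoglobulin intron follows the promoter and generally improves expression, and an SV40 polyadenylation signal terminates the transcript. A T7 promoter sits between the intron and the fusion coding sequence, which would in principle allow in vitro transcription of the fusion.

A single neo (nptII) gene provides selection in both hosts. It lies downstream of tandem SV40 early and bacterial EM7 promoters and is followed by a synthetic poly(A) signal, so it confers G418 resistance in mammalian cells and kanamycin resistance in E. coli. The catalogue lists the plasmid as high copy, whereas the automated annotation assigns the replication origin to p15A, normally a medium-copy origin; the record does not resolve this difference. Many of the other annotated features are short fragments (bom, M13 ori, RSF ori, IS1, cer, tet promoter, SET1), which are probably incidental sequence matches rather than functional elements.

As the name indicates, the plasmid serves as a control. The LgBiT-p53 fusion would give luminescence when paired with a partner protein carrying the complementary small subunit, although the record does not name that partner.
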