Addgene plasmid #237036: LgBiT-p53 Control Vector
Purpose: Express LgBiT-p53 Fusion Protein in Mammalian Cells under a CMV promoter
Depositing lab: Promega Corporation.
Backbone
  Vector backbone: pFN213K LgBiT CMV-neo Flexi Vector
  Vector type: Mammalian Expression
  Selectable markers: Neomycin (select with G418)
Growth in bacteria
  Bacterial resistance: Kanamycin, 50 μg/mL
  Growth temperature: 37°C
  Growth strain: DH5alpha
  Copy number: High Copy
Gene/Insert
  Gene/Insert name: p53
  Species: H. sapiens (human)
  Mutation: None
  Entrez Gene: TP53 (a.k.a. BCC7, BMFS5, LFS1, P53, TRP53)
  Promoter: CMV
  Tag / fusion protein: LgBiT (N terminal on backbone)
  Cloning method: Other
Terms and licenses: Academic/Nonprofit Terms; Industry Terms
How to cite: LgBiT-p53 Control Vector was a gift from Promega Corporation (Addgene plasmid # 237036 ; http://n2t.net/addgene:237036 ; RRID:Addgene_237036)
